>Addgene plasmid #198926 | pGL0_12 [pAMβ1 ORI] | addgene full sequence | sequence record 393206 | Addgene NGS Result
TAGCGTGCGAACAGCACGCTATTGTTGTATCATTACTCGCATCCATTCTCAGGCTGTCTCGTCTCGTCTC
CGAGGTCTCAGGAGCCCAAGAATTAGAAATGAGTAGATCAAATTATTCACGAATAGAATCAGGAAAATCA
GATCCAACCATAAAAACACTAGAACAAATTGCAAAGTTAACTAACTCAACGCTAGTAGTGGATTTAATCC
CAAATGAGCCAACAGAACCAGAACCAGAAACAGAATCAGAACAAGTAACATTGGATTTAGAAATGGAAGA
AGAAAAAAGCAATGACTTCGTGTGAATAATGCACGAAATCGTTGCTTATTTTTTTTAAAAGCGGTATACT
AGATATAACGAAACAACGAACTGAATAGAAACGAAAAAAGAGCCATGACACATTTATAAAATGTTTGACG
ACATTTTATAAATGCATAGCCCGATAAGATTGCCAAACCAACGCTTATCAGTTAGTCAGATGAACTCTTC
CCTCGTAAGAAGTTATTTAATTAACTTTGTTTGAAGACGGTATATAACCGTACTATCATTATATAGGGAA
ATCAGAGAGTTTTCAAGTATCTAAGCTACTGAATTTAAGAATTGTTAAGCAATCAATCGGAAATCGTTTG
ATTGCTTTTTTTGTATTCATTTATAGAAGGTGGAGTTTGTATGAATCATGATGAATGTAAAACTTATATA
AAAAATAGTTTATTGGAGATAAGAAAATTAGCAAATATCTATACACTAGAAACGTTTAAGAAAGAGTTAG
AAAAGAGAAATATCTACTTAGAAACAAAATCAGATAAGTATTTTTCTTCGGAGGGGGAAGATTATATATA
TAAGTTAATAGAAAATAACAAAATAATTTATTCGATTAGTGGAAAAAAATTGACTTATAAAGGAAAAAAA
TCTTTTTCAAAACATGCAATATTGAAACAGTTGAATGAAAAAGCAAACCAAGTTAATTAAACAACCTATT
TTATAGGATTTATAGGAAAGGAGAACAGCTGAATGAATATCCCTTTTGTTGTAGAAACTGTGCTTCATGA
CGGCTTGTTAAAGTACAAATTTAAAAATAGTAAAATTCGCTCAATCACTACCAAGCCAGGTAAAAGCAAA
GGGGCTATTTTTGCGTATCGCTCAAAATCAAGCATGATTGGCGGTCGTGGTGTTGTTCTGACTTCCGAGG
AAGCGATTCAAGAAAATCAAGATACATTTACACATTGGACACCCAACGTTTATCGTTATGGAACGTATGC
AGACGAAAACCGTTCATACACGAAAGGACATTCTGAAAACAATTTAAGACAAATCAATACCTTCTTTATT
GATTTTGATATTCACACGGCAAAAGAAACTATTTCAGCAAGCGATATTTTAACAACCGCTATTGATTTAG
GTTTTATGCCTACTATGATTATCAAATCTGATAAAGGTTATCAAGCATATTTTGTTTTAGAAACGCCAGT
CTATGTGACTTCAAAATCAGAATTTAAATCTGTCAAAGCAGCCAAAATAATTTCGCAAAATATCCGAGAA
TATTTTGGAAAGTCTTTGCCAGTTGATCTAACGTGTAATCATTTTGGTATTGCTCGCATACCAAGAACGG
ACAATGTAGAATTTTTTGATCCTAATTACCGTTATTCTTTCAAAGAATGGCAAGATTGGTCTTTCAAACA
AACAGATAATAAGGGCTTTACTCGTTCAAGTCTAACGGTTTTAAGCGGTACAGAAGGCAAAAAACAAGTA
GATGAACCCTGGTTTAATCTCTTATTGCACGAAACGAAATTTTCAGGAGAAAAGGGTTTAATAGGGCGTA
ATAACGTCATGTTTACCCTCTCTTTAGCCTACTTTAGTTCAGGCTATTCAATCGAAACGTGCGAATATAA
TATGTTTGAGTTTAATAATCGATTAGATCAACCCTTAGAAGAAAAAGAAGTAATCAAAATTGTTAGAAGT
GCCTATTCAGAAAACTATCAAGGGGCTAATAGGGAATACATTACCATTCTTTGCAAAGCTTGGGTATCAA
GTGATTTAACCAGTAAAGATTTATTTGTCCGTCAAGGGTGGTTTAAATTCAAGAAAAAAAGAAGCGAACG
TCAACGTGTTCATTTGTCAGAATGGAAAGAAGATTTAATGGCTTATATTAGCGAAAAAAGCGATGTATAC
AAGCCTTATTTAGTGACGACCAAAAAAGAGATTAGAGAAGTGCTAGGCATTCCTGAACGGACATTAGATA
AATTGCTGAAGGTACTGAAGGCGAATCAGGAAATTTTCTTTAAGATTAAACCAGGAAGAAATGGTGGCAT
TCAACTTGCTAGTGTTAAATCATTGTTGCTATCGATCATTAAAGTAAAAAAAGAAGAAAAAGAAAGCTAT
ATAAAGGCGCTGACAAATTCTTTTGACTTAGAGCATACATTCATTCAAGAGACTTTAAACAAGCTAGCAG
AACGCCCTAAAACGGACACACAACTCGATTTGTTTAGCTATGATACAGGCTGAAAATAAAACCCGCACTA
TGCCATTACATTTATATCTATGATACGTGTTTGTTTTTTCTTTGCTGTTTAGCGAATGATTAGCAGAAAT
ATACAGAGTAAGATTTTAATTAATTATTAGGGGGAGAAGGAGAGAGTAGCCCGAAAACTTTTAGTTGGCT
TGGACTGAACGAAGTGAGGGAAAGGCTACTAAAACGTCGAGGGGCAGTGAGAGCGAAGCGAACACTTGAT
TTTTTAATTTTCTATCTTTTATAGGTCATTAGAGTATACTTATTTGTCCTATAAACTATTTAGCAGCATA
ATAGATTTATTGAATAGGTCATTTAAGTTGAGCATATTAGAGGAGGAAAATCTTGGAGAAATATTTGAAG
AACCCGATTACATGGATTGGATTAGTTCTTGTGGTTACGTGGTTTTTAACTAAAAGTAGTGAATTTTTGA
TTTTTGGTGTGTGTGTCTTGTTGTTAGTATTTGCTAGTCAAAGTGATTAAATAGAATTCCGCTTGAGACC
ACCCCAGGATACATAGATTACCACAACTCCGAGCCCTTCCACCTAGCGTGCTAACCACGCACGCTATTGT
TGTATCCCATATAATGCAATCGTAGTCTACCTGACTGTACTTAGAAATGTGGCTTCGCCTTTGCCCACGC
ACCTGATCGCTCCTCGTTTGCTTTTAAGGACCGGACGAACCACAGAGCATTAGAAGGCTAGGTGGAGGCT
CAGTGATGATAAGTCTGCGATGGTGGATGCATGTGTCATGGTCATAGCTGTTTCCTGTGTGAAATTGTTA
TCCGCTCAGAGGGCACAATCCTATTCCGCGCTATCCGACAATCTCCAAGACATTAGGTGGAGTTCAGTTC
GGCGTATGGCATATGTCGCTGGAAAGAACATGTGAGCAAAAGGCCAGCAAAAGGCCAGGAACCGTAAAAA
GGCCGCGTTGCTGGCGTTTTTCCATAGGCTCCGCCCCCCTGACGAGCATCACAAAAATCGACGCTCAAGT
CAGAGGTGGCGAAACCCGACAGGACTATAAAGATACCAGGCGTTTCCCCCTGGAAGCTCCCTCGTGCGCT
CTCCTGTTCCGACCCTGCCGCTTACCGGATACCTGTCCGCCTTTCTCCCTTCGGGAAGCGTGGCGCTTTC
TCATAGCTCACGCTGTAGGTATCTCAGTTCGGTGTAGGTCGTTCGCTCCAAGCTGGGCTGTGTGCACGAA
CCCCCCGTTCAGCCCGACCGCTGCGCCTTATCCGGTAACTATCGTCTTGAGTCCAACCCGGTAAGACACG
ACTTATCGCCACTGGCAGCAGCCACTGGTAACAGGATTAGCAGAGCGAGGTATGTAGGCGGTGCTACAGA
GTTCTTGAAGTGGTGGCCTAACTACGGCTACACTAGAAGAACAGTATTTGGTATCTGCGCTCTGCTGAAG
CCAGTTACCTTCGGAAAAAGAGTTGGTAGCTCTTGATCCGGCAAACAAACCACCGCTGGTAGCGGTGGTT
TTTTTGTTTGCAAGCAGCAGATTACGCGCAGAAAAAAAGGATCTCAAGAAGATCCTTTGATCTTTTCTAC
GGGGTCTGACGCTCTATTCAACAAAGCCGCCGTCCCGTCAAGTCAGCGTAAATGGGTAGGGGGCTTCAAA
TCGTCCCCCCATACGATATAAGTTGTTACTAGTGCTTGGATTCTCACCAATAAAAAACGCCCGGCGGCAA
CCGAGCGTTCTGAACAAATCCAGATGGAGTTCTGAGGTCATTACTGGATCTATCAACAGGAGTCCAAGCG
AGCTCGATATCAAATTACGCCCCGCCCTGCCACTCATCGCAGTACTGTTGTAATTCATTAAGCATTCTGC
CGACATGGAAGCCATCACAAACGGCATGATGAACCTGAATCGCCAGCGGCATCAGCACCTTGTCGCCTTG
CGTATAATATTTGCCCATGGTGAAAACGGGGGCGAAGAAGTTGTCCATATTGGCCACGTTTAAATCAAAA
CTGGTGAAACTCACCCAGGGATTGGCTGAGACGAAAAACATATTCTCAATAAACCCTTTAGGGAAATAGG
CCAGGTTTTCACCGTAACACGCCACATCTTGCGAATATATGTGTAGAAACTGCCGGAAATCGTCGTGGTA
TTCACTCCAGAGCGATGAAAACGTTTCAGTTTGCTCATGGAAAACGGTGTAACAAGGGTGAACACTATCC
CATATCACCAGCTCACCGTCTTTCATTGCCATACGAAATTCCGGATGAGCATTCATCAGGCGGGCAAGAA
TGTGAATAAAGGCCGGATAAAACTTGTGCTTATTTTTCTTTACGGTCTTTAAAAAGGCCGTAATATCCAG
CTGAACGGTCTGGTTATAGGTACATTGAGCAACTGACTGAAATGCCTCAAAATGTTCTTTACGATGCCAT
TGGGATATATCAACGGTGGTATATCCAGTGATTTTTTTCTCCATTTTAGCTTCCTTAGCTCCTGAAAATC
TCGATAACTCAAAAAATACGCCCGGTAGTGATCTTATTTCATTATGGTGAAAGTTGGAACCTCTTACGTG
CCGATCAACGTCTCATTGATACCTGAAACAAAACCCATCGTACGGCCAAGGAAGTCTCCAATAACTGTGA
TCCACCACAAGCGCCAGGGTTTTCCCAGTCACGACGTTGTAAAACGACGGCCAGTCATGCATAATCCGCA
CGCATCTGGAATAAGGAAGTGCCATTCCGCCTGACCT
Features (pLannotate 1.2.2; 7 found; start..end, strand, type, name):
     84..302     +  CDS            copR (fragment): COPR_STRAG - Protein predicted: Swiss-Prot protein existence level 4. Involved in copy control of plasmid pIP501. From Streptococcus agalactiae.
   1013..2500    +  CDS            repS: REPS_STRPY - Protein predicted: Swiss-Prot protein existence level 4. Essential for replication. From Streptococcus pyogenes.
   3449..4037    -  rep_origin     ori: high-copy-number ColE1/pMB1/pBR322/pUC origin of replication
   4170..4264    -  terminator     lambda t0 terminator: transcription terminator from phage lambda
   4288..4944    -  CDS            cat: CAT_ECOLX - Experimental evidence at protein level: Swiss-Prot protein existence level 1. This enzyme is an effector of chloramphenicol resistance in bacteria. From Escherichia coli. This protein is used as a marker in many commonly used cloning vectors, such as pACYC184.
   4945..5047    -  promoter       cat promoter: promoter of the E. coli cat gene encoding chloramphenicol acetyltransferase
   5122..5165    -  CDS            lacZα (fragment): LacZα fragment of β-galactosidase; lacZ fragment
