[The description below was written by a language model from this plasmid's Addgene catalogue record and pLannotate feature annotations shown in this document.]
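Description:
pGL0_12 [pAMβ1 ORI] is a 5.2 kb Level 0 part plasmid for synthetic biology, built on the pGLDV_17 backbone and used to store a candidate origin of replication as a reusable module. "Level 0" is the usual term for a basic single-part plasmid in hierarchical modular assembly schemes, although the record lists the cloning method as unknown and the feature table annotates no assembly sites. In E. coli the plasmid is maintained by a high-copy ColE1/pMB1/pUC-type origin. Selection is with chloramphenicol, through a cat gene driven by its native cat promoter and followed by a lambda t0 terminator. A short lacZα fragment next to the marker is probably left over from a screening cassette in the parent vector.

The payload is the replication region of pAMβ1, which the record attributes to Streptococcus faecalis (now Enterococcus faecalis) and notes was partly derived from an earlier published plasmid. pAMβ1 is a broad-host-range theta-replicating plasmid of Gram-positive bacteria. Automated annotation found two coding regions by homology to related plasmids in this family: a copR-like fragment, matching the copy-number control repressor of pIP501, and a full-length repS-like gene encoding a protein essential for replication. These names reflect similarity to Streptococcus proteins rather than curated pAMβ1 annotations. About 900 bp downstream of the rep gene is unannotated, and the record does not define what it contains. The associated publication describes high-throughput identification of functional origins of replication in non-model bacteria, so this part is probably meant to be assembled into shuttle vectors to test whether the pAMβ1 replicon supports plasmid maintenance in a given host.
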