Addgene plasmid #198926: pGL0_12 [pAMβ1 ORI]
Purpose: Level 0 part
Depositing lab: Charlie Gilbert & Nili Ostrov & Cultivarium Tools. Depositing organization: Cultivarium, Convergent Research. Publication: A scalable framework for high-throughput identification of functional origins of replication in non-model bacteria. Gilbert C, Brumwell SL, Crits-Christoph A, Kang SC, Martin-Moldes Z, Alsharif W, Esmurria A, Nguyen M-A, Lee HH, Ostrov N. bioRxiv 2023.05.19.541510 10.1101/2023.05.19.541510.
Backbone
  Vector backbone: pGLDV_17
  Vector type: Synthetic Biology
Growth in bacteria
  Bacterial resistance: Chloramphenicol, 25 μg/mL
  Growth temperature: 37°C
  Growth strain: E. coli Zymo 10B
  Copy number: High Copy
Gene/Insert
  Gene/Insert name: pAMβ1 ORI
  Species: Streptococcus faecalis
  Cloning method: Unknown
Resource information
  A portion of this plasmid was derived from a plasmid made by: Todd Klaenhammer (O'Sullivan & Klaenhammer 1993 https://doi.org/10.1016/0378-1119(93)90011-Q)
Terms and licenses: Academic/Nonprofit Terms; Industry Terms: Not Available to Industry
How to cite: pGL0_12 [pAMβ1 ORI] was a gift from Charlie Gilbert & Nili Ostrov & Cultivarium Tools (Addgene plasmid # 198926 ; http://n2t.net/addgene:198926 ; RRID:Addgene_198926)
